Addgene plasmid #239315: LentiCRISPR-B_sgRNA_POP5 (pAVA3498)
Purpose: Lentiviral vector expressing Cas9-P2A-Blasticidin and an sgRNA targeting POP5
Depositing lab: Andrei Alexandrov. Depositing organization: Clemson University. Publication: Identification of human pathways acting on nuclear non-coding RNAs using the Mirror forward genetic approach. Che R, Panah M, Mirani B, Knowles K, Ostapovich A, Majumdar D, Chen X, DeSimone J, White W, Noonan M, Luo H, Alexandrov A. Nat Commun. 2025 May 22;16(1):4741. doi: 10.1038/s41467-025-59998-3. PubMed 40399278.
Backbone
  Vector backbone: LentiCRISPR-B
  Vector type: Lentiviral, CRISPR
  Selectable markers: Blasticidin
Growth in bacteria
  Bacterial resistance: Ampicillin, 100 μg/mL
  Growth temperature: 37°C
  Growth strain: NEB Stable
  Copy number: High Copy
Gene/Insert
  Gene/Insert name: U6-driven sgRNA targeting POP5
  gRNA/shRNA sequence: CCATGGTGCGGTTCAAGCAC
  Species: H. sapiens (human)
  Entrez Gene: POP5 (a.k.a. HSPC004, RPP2, RPP20, hPop5)
  Cloning method: Gibson Cloning
  Sequencing primers: 5′ CGTGACGTAGAAAGTAATAATTTCTTGGGTAG
Terms and licenses: Academic/Nonprofit Terms; Industry Terms: Not Available to Industry
Depositor comments: Please visit https://doi.org/10.1101/2024.09.26.615073 for bioRxiv preprint.
How to cite: LentiCRISPR-B_sgRNA_POP5 (pAVA3498) was a gift from Andrei Alexandrov (Addgene plasmid # 239315 ; http://n2t.net/addgene:239315 ; RRID:Addgene_239315)
