[The description below was written by a language model from this plasmid's Addgene catalogue record and pLannotate feature annotations shown in this document.]
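Description:
LentiCRISPR-B_sgRNA_POP5 (pAVA3498) is an all-in-one, third-generation-style lentiviral CRISPR vector built on the LentiCRISPR-B backbone, delivering both Streptococcus pyogenes Cas9 and a single guide RNA against human POP5 (also known as RPP2, RPP20 or hPop5). In bacteria it is maintained through a high-copy ColE1/pUC-type origin and selected with ampicillin via the bla gene. The backbone also carries an f1 origin, an SV40 origin and poly(A) signal, and remnants of lac and T7/T3 promoter elements that play no role in the payload.

The viral genome is transcribed from an RSV promoter fused to a truncated HIV-1 5' LTR, which makes packaging Tat-independent, and it contains the Ψ packaging signal with a gag fragment, the RRE for Rev-dependent nuclear export, a cPPT/CTS, a WPRE to boost transcript expression, and a ΔU3 self-inactivating 3' LTR. Within this frame, a human U6 Pol III promoter drives the POP5-targeting spacer joined to the standard Cas9 guide scaffold; the guide was introduced by Gibson cloning. Downstream, an EF-1α core promoter expresses Cas9, which the annotation tool splits into N- and C-terminal portions that are contiguous and represent one continuous coding region. According to the catalogue entry, Cas9 is linked by a P2A peptide to blasticidin S deaminase, so both proteins arise from one transcript, although the P2A itself is not annotated in the feature table. Transduced mammalian cells can therefore be selected with blasticidin. The construct is intended for Cas9-mediated disruption of POP5 in human cells, and was deposited with a study of pathways acting on nuclear non-coding RNAs.
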