Features (pLannotate 1.2.2; 29 found; start..end, strand, type, name):
      5..231     +  promoter       RSV promoter: Rous sarcoma virus enhancer/promoter
    232..412     +  LTR            5' LTR (truncated): truncated 5' long terminal repeat (LTR) from HIV-1
    459..584     +  misc_feature   HIV-1 Ψ: packaging signal of human immunodeficiency virus type 1
    568..931     +  CDS            HIV-1 gag (fragment): gag protein from human immunodeficiency virus 1; gag
   1077..1310    +  misc_feature   RRE: The Rev response element (RRE) of HIV-1 allows for Rev-dependent mRNA export from the nucleus to the cytoplasm.
   1687..1713    +  CDS            Rev (fragment): human immunodeficiency virus 1 (HIV-1) Rev protein; rev; enhances nuclear export of unspliced and incompletely spliced viral mRNAs
   1717..1957    +  promoter       U6 promoter: RNA polymerase III promoter for human U6 snRNA
   1987..2062    +  misc_RNA       gRNA scaffold: guide RNA scaffold for the Streptococcus pyogenes CRISPR/Cas9 system
   2110..2227    +  misc_feature   cPPT/CTS: central polypurine tract and central termination sequence of HIV-1
   2296..2507    +  promoter       EF-1α core promoter: core promoter for human elongation factor EF-1α
   2611..4212    +  CDS            Cas9(N): N-terminal portion of Streptococcus pyogenes Cas9 (Zetsche et al., 2015)
   4213..6711    +  CDS            Cas9(C): C-terminal portion of Streptococcus pyogenes Cas9 (Zetsche et al., 2015)
   6832..7230    +  CDS            BSD: blasticidin S deaminase; Aspergillus terreus BSD; confers resistance to blasticidin
   7246..7834    +  misc_feature   WPRE: woodchuck hepatitis virus posttranscriptional regulatory element
   7885..7904    +  misc_feature   cPPT/CTS (fragment): central polypurine tract and central termination sequence of HIV-1
   7906..8139    +  LTR            3' LTR (ΔU3): self-inactivating 3' long terminal repeat (LTR) from HIV-1
   8217..8338    +  polyA_signal   SV40 poly(A) signal: SV40 polyadenylation signal
   8378..8513    +  rep_origin     SV40 ori: SV40 origin of replication
   8534..8552    -  promoter       T7 promoter: promoter for bacteriophage T7 RNA polymerase
   8560..8715    +  CDS            lacZα (fragment): LacZα fragment of β-galactosidase; lacZ fragment
   8720..9148    +  rep_origin     f1 ori (sequence partly withheld): f1 bacteriophage origin of replication; arrow indicates direction of (+) strand synthesis
   9201..9305    +  promoter       AmpR promoter: bla
   9306..10166   +  CDS            AmpR: β-lactamase; bla; confers resistance to ampicillin, carbenicillin, and related antibiotics
  10337..10925   +  rep_origin     ori: high-copy-number ColE1/pMB1/pBR322/pUC origin of replication
  11108..11200   +  CDS            lacI (fragment): lac repressor; lacI; The lac repressor binds to the lac operator to inhibit transcription in E. coli. This inhibition can be relieved by adding lactose or isopropyl-β-D-thiogalactopyranoside (IPTG).
  11213..11234   +  protein_bind   CAP binding site: CAP binding activates transcription in the presence of cAMP. E. coli catabolite activator protein
  11249..11279   +  promoter       lac promoter: promoter for the E. coli lac operon
  11283..11305   +  protein_bind   lac operator (fragment): The lac repressor binds to the lac operator to inhibit transcription in E. coli. This inhibition can be relieved by adding lactose or isopropyl-β-D-thiogalactopyranoside (IPTG). lac repressor encoded by lacI
  11348..11366   +  promoter       T3 promoter: promoter for bacteriophage T3 RNA polymerase
>Addgene plasmid #239315 | LentiCRISPR-B_sgRNA_POP5 (pAVA3498) | addgene full sequence | sequence record 479173 | Addgene NGS Result
TTAATGTAGTCTTATGCAATACTCTTGTAGTCTTGCAACATGGTAACGATGAGTTAGCAACATGCCTTAC
AAGGAGAGAAAAAGCACCGTGCATGCCGATTGGTGGAAGTAAGGTGGTACGATCGTGCCTTATTAGGAAG
GCAACAGACGGGTCTGACATGGATTGGACGAACCACTGAATTGCCGCATTGCAGAGATATTGTATTTAAG
TGCCTAGCTCGATACATAAACGGGTCTCTCTGGTTAGACCAGATCTGAGCCTGGGAGCTCTCTGGCTAAC
TAGGGAACCCACTGCTTAAGCCTCAATAAAGCTTGCCTTGAGTGCTTCAAGTAGTGTGTGCCCGTCTGTT
GTGTGACTCTGGTAACTAGAGATCCCTCAGACCCTTTTAGTCAGTGTGGAAAATCTCTAGCAGTGGCGCC
CGAACAGGGACTTGAAAGCGAAAGGGAAACCAGAGGAGCTCTCTCGACGCAGGACTCGGCTTGCTGAAGC
GCGCACGGCAAGAGGCGAGGGGCGGCGACTGGTGAGTACGCCAAAAATTTTGACTAGCGGAGGCTAGAAG
GAGAGAGATGGGTGCGAGAGCGTCAGTATTAAGCGGGGGAGAATTAGATCGCGATGGGAAAAAATTCGGT
TAAGGCCAGGGGGAAAGAAAAAATATAAATTAAAACATATAGTATGGGCAAGCAGGGAGCTAGAACGATT
CGCAGTTAATCCTGGCCTGTTAGAAACATCAGAAGGCTGTAGACAAATACTGGGACAGCTACAACCATCC
CTTCAGACAGGATCAGAAGAACTTAGATCATTATATAATACAGTAGCAACCCTCTATTGTGTGCATCAAA
GGATAGAGATAAAAGACACCAAGGAAGCTTTAGACAAGATAGAGGAAGAGCAAAACAAAAGTAAGACCAC
CGCACAGCAAGCGGCCGCTGATCTTCAGACCTGGAGGAGGAGATATGAGGGACAATTGGAGAAGTGAATT
ATATAAATATAAAGTAGTAAAAATTGAACCATTAGGAGTAGCACCCACCAAGGCAAAGAGAAGAGTGGTG
CAGAGAGAAAAAAGAGCAGTGGGAATAGGAGCTTTGTTCCTTGGGTTCTTGGGAGCAGCAGGAAGCACTA
TGGGCGCAGCGTCAATGACGCTGACGGTACAGGCCAGACAATTATTGTCTGGTATAGTGCAGCAGCAGAA
CAATTTGCTGAGGGCTATTGAGGCGCAACAGCATCTGTTGCAACTCACAGTCTGGGGCATCAAGCAGCTC
CAGGCAAGAATCCTGGCTGTGGAAAGATACCTAAAGGATCAACAGCTCCTGGGGATTTGGGGTTGCTCTG
GAAAACTCATTTGCACCACTGCTGTGCCTTGGAATGCTAGTTGGAGTAATAAATCTCTGGAACAGATTTG
GAATCACACGACCTGGATGGAGTGGGACAGAGAAATTAACAATTACACAAGCTTAATACACTCCTTAATT
GAAGAATCGCAAAACCAGCAAGAAAAGAATGAACAAGAATTATTGGAATTAGATAAATGGGCAAGTTTGT
GGAATTGGTTTAACATAACAAATTGGCTGTGGTATATAAAATTATTCATAATGATAGTAGGAGGCTTGGT
AGGTTTAAGAATAGTTTTTGCTGTACTTTCTATAGTGAATAGAGTTAGGCAGGGATATTCACCATTATCG
TTTCAGACCCACCTCCCAACCCCGAGGGGACCCAGAGAGGGCCTATTTCCCATGATTCCTTCATATTTGC
ATATACGATACAAGGCTGTTAGAGAGATAATTAGAATTAATTTGACTGTAAACACAAAGATATTAGTACA
AAATACGTGACGTAGAAAGTAATAATTTCTTGGGTAGTTTGCAGTTTTAAAATTATGTTTTAAAATGGAC
TATCATATGCTTACCGTAACTTGAAAGTATTTCGATTTCTTGGCTTTATATATCTTGTGGAAAGGACGAA
ACACCGCCATGGTGCGGTTCAAGCACGTTTTAGAGCTAGAAATAGCAAGTTAAAATAAGGCTAGTCCGTT
ATCAACTTGAAAAAGTGGCACCGAGTCGGTGCTTTTTTGAATTCTAGATCTTGAGACAAATGGCAGTATT
CATCCACAATTTTAAAAGAAAAGGGGGGATTGGGGGGTACAGTGCAGGGGAAAGAATAGTAGACATAATA
GCAACAGACATACAAACTAAAGAATTACAAAAACAAATTACAAAAATTCAAAATTTTCGGGTTTATTACA
GGGACAGCAGAGATCCACTTTGGCGCCGGCTCGAGTGGCTCCGGTGCCCGTCAGTGGGCAGAGCGCACAT
CGCCCACAGTCCCCGAGAAGTTGGGGGGAGGGGTCGGCAATTGAACCGGTGCCTAGAGAAGGTGGCGCGG
GGTAAACTGGGAAAGTGATGTCGTGTACTGGCTCCGCCTTTTTCCCGAGGGTGGGGGAGAACCGTATATA
AGTGCAGTAGTCGCCGTGAACGTTCTTTTTCGCAACGGGTTTGCCGCCAGAACACAGGTGTCGTGACGCG
GGATCCGCCACCATGGATTACAAAGACGATGACGATAAGATGGCCCCAAAGAAGAAGCGGAAGGTCGGTA
TCCACGGAGTCCCAGCAGCCGACAAGAAGTACAGCATCGGCCTGGACATCGGCACCAACTCTGTGGGCTG
GGCCGTGATCACCGACGAGTACAAGGTGCCCAGCAAGAAATTCAAGGTGCTGGGCAACACCGACCGGCAC
AGCATCAAGAAGAACCTGATCGGAGCCCTGCTGTTCGACAGCGGCGAAACAGCCGAGGCCACCCGGCTGA
AGAGAACCGCCAGAAGAAGATACACCAGACGGAAGAACCGGATCTGCTATCTGCAAGAGATCTTCAGCAA
CGAGATGGCCAAGGTGGACGACAGCTTCTTCCACAGACTGGAAGAGTCCTTCCTGGTGGAAGAGGATAAG
AAGCACGAGCGGCACCCCATCTTCGGCAACATCGTGGACGAGGTGGCCTACCACGAGAAGTACCCCACCA
TCTACCACCTGAGAAAGAAACTGGTGGACAGCACCGACAAGGCCGACCTGCGGCTGATCTATCTGGCCCT
GGCCCACATGATCAAGTTCCGGGGCCACTTCCTGATCGAGGGCGACCTGAACCCCGACAACAGCGACGTG
GACAAGCTGTTCATCCAGCTGGTGCAGACCTACAACCAGCTGTTCGAGGAAAACCCCATCAACGCCAGCG
GCGTGGACGCCAAGGCCATCCTGTCTGCCAGACTGAGCAAGAGCAGACGGCTGGAAAATCTGATCGCCCA
GCTGCCCGGCGAGAAGAAGAATGGCCTGTTCGGAAACCTGATTGCCCTGAGCCTGGGCCTGACCCCCAAC
TTCAAGAGCAACTTCGACCTGGCCGAGGATGCCAAACTGCAGCTGAGCAAGGACACCTACGACGACGACC
TGGACAACCTGCTGGCCCAGATCGGCGACCAGTACGCCGACCTGTTTCTGGCCGCCAAGAACCTGTCCGA
CGCCATCCTGCTGAGCGACATCCTGAGAGTGAACACCGAGATCACCAAGGCCCCCCTGAGCGCCTCTATG
ATCAAGAGATACGACGAGCACCACCAGGACCTGACCCTGCTGAAAGCTCTCGTGCGGCAGCAGCTGCCTG
AGAAGTACAAAGAGATTTTCTTCGACCAGAGCAAGAACGGCTACGCCGGCTACATTGACGGCGGAGCCAG
CCAGGAAGAGTTCTACAAGTTCATCAAGCCCATCCTGGAAAAGATGGACGGCACCGAGGAACTGCTCGTG
AAGCTGAACAGAGAGGACCTGCTGCGGAAGCAGCGGACCTTCGACAACGGCAGCATCCCCCACCAGATCC
ACCTGGGAGAGCTGCACGCCATTCTGCGGCGGCAGGAAGATTTTTACCCATTCCTGAAGGACAACCGGGA
AAAGATCGAGAAGATCCTGACCTTCCGCATCCCCTACTACGTGGGCCCTCTGGCCAGGGGAAACAGCAGA
TTCGCCTGGATGACCAGAAAGAGCGAGGAAACCATCACCCCCTGGAACTTCGAGGAAGTGGTGGACAAGG
GCGCTTCCGCCCAGAGCTTCATCGAGCGGATGACCAACTTCGATAAGAACCTGCCCAACGAGAAGGTGCT
GCCCAAGCACAGCCTGCTGTACGAGTACTTCACCGTGTATAACGAGCTGACCAAAGTGAAATACGTGACC
GAGGGAATGAGAAAGCCCGCCTTCCTGAGCGGCGAGCAGAAAAAGGCCATCGTGGACCTGCTGTTCAAGA
CCAACCGGAAAGTGACCGTGAAGCAGCTGAAAGAGGACTACTTCAAGAAAATCGAGTGCTTCGACTCCGT
GGAAATCTCCGGCGTGGAAGATCGGTTCAACGCCTCCCTGGGCACATACCACGATCTGCTGAAAATTATC
AAGGACAAGGACTTCCTGGACAATGAGGAAAACGAGGACATTCTGGAAGATATCGTGCTGACCCTGACAC
TGTTTGAGGACAGAGAGATGATCGAGGAACGGCTGAAAACCTATGCCCACCTGTTCGACGACAAAGTGAT
GAAGCAGCTGAAGCGGCGGAGATACACCGGCTGGGGCAGGCTGAGCCGGAAGCTGATCAACGGCATCCGG
GACAAGCAGTCCGGCAAGACAATCCTGGATTTCCTGAAGTCCGACGGCTTCGCCAACAGAAACTTCATGC
AGCTGATCCACGACGACAGCCTGACCTTTAAAGAGGACATCCAGAAAGCCCAGGTGTCCGGCCAGGGCGA
TAGCCTGCACGAGCACATTGCCAATCTGGCCGGCAGCCCCGCCATTAAGAAGGGCATCCTGCAGACAGTG
AAGGTGGTGGACGAGCTCGTGAAAGTGATGGGCCGGCACAAGCCCGAGAACATCGTGATCGAAATGGCCA
GAGAGAACCAGACCACCCAGAAGGGACAGAAGAACAGCCGCGAGAGAATGAAGCGGATCGAAGAGGGCAT
CAAAGAGCTGGGCAGCCAGATCCTGAAAGAACACCCCGTGGAAAACACCCAGCTGCAGAACGAGAAGCTG
TACCTGTACTACCTGCAGAATGGGCGGGATATGTACGTGGACCAGGAACTGGACATCAACCGGCTGTCCG
ACTACGATGTGGACCATATCGTGCCTCAGAGCTTTCTGAAGGACGACTCCATCGACAACAAGGTGCTGAC
CAGAAGCGACAAGAACCGGGGCAAGAGCGACAACGTGCCCTCCGAAGAGGTCGTGAAGAAGATGAAGAAC
TACTGGCGGCAGCTGCTGAACGCCAAGCTGATTACCCAGAGAAAGTTCGACAATCTGACCAAGGCCGAGA
GAGGCGGCCTGAGCGAACTGGATAAGGCCGGCTTCATCAAGAGACAGCTGGTGGAAACCCGGCAGATCAC
AAAGCACGTGGCACAGATCCTGGACTCCCGGATGAACACTAAGTACGACGAGAATGACAAGCTGATCCGG
GAAGTGAAAGTGATCACCCTGAAGTCCAAGCTGGTGTCCGATTTCCGGAAGGATTTCCAGTTTTACAAAG
TGCGCGAGATCAACAACTACCACCACGCCCACGACGCCTACCTGAACGCCGTCGTGGGAACCGCCCTGAT
CAAAAAGTACCCTAAGCTGGAAAGCGAGTTCGTGTACGGCGACTACAAGGTGTACGACGTGCGGAAGATG
ATCGCCAAGAGCGAGCAGGAAATCGGCAAGGCTACCGCCAAGTACTTCTTCTACAGCAACATCATGAACT
TTTTCAAGACCGAGATTACCCTGGCCAACGGCGAGATCCGGAAGCGGCCTCTGATCGAGACAAACGGCGA
AACCGGGGAGATCGTGTGGGATAAGGGCCGGGATTTTGCCACCGTGCGGAAAGTGCTGAGCATGCCCCAA
GTGAATATCGTGAAAAAGACCGAGGTGCAGACAGGCGGCTTCAGCAAAGAGTCTATCCTGCCCAAGAGGA
ACAGCGATAAGCTGATCGCCAGAAAGAAGGACTGGGACCCTAAGAAGTACGGCGGCTTCGACAGCCCCAC
CGTGGCCTATTCTGTGCTGGTGGTGGCCAAAGTGGAAAAGGGCAAGTCCAAGAAACTGAAGAGTGTGAAA
GAGCTGCTGGGGATCACCATCATGGAAAGAAGCAGCTTCGAGAAGAATCCCATCGACTTTCTGGAAGCCA
AGGGCTACAAAGAAGTGAAAAAGGACCTGATCATCAAGCTGCCTAAGTACTCCCTGTTCGAGCTGGAAAA
CGGCCGGAAGAGAATGCTGGCCTCTGCCGGCGAACTGCAGAAGGGAAACGAACTGGCCCTGCCCTCCAAA
TATGTGAACTTCCTGTACCTGGCCAGCCACTATGAGAAGCTGAAGGGCTCCCCCGAGGATAATGAGCAGA
AACAGCTGTTTGTGGAACAGCACAAGCACTACCTGGACGAGATCATCGAGCAGATCAGCGAGTTCTCCAA
GAGAGTGATCCTGGCCGACGCTAATCTGGACAAAGTGCTGTCCGCCTACAACAAGCACCGGGATAAGCCC
ATCAGAGAGCAGGCCGAGAATATCATCCACCTGTTTACCCTGACCAATCTGGGAGCCCCTGCCGCCTTCA
AGTACTTTGACACCACCATCGACCGGAAGAGGTACACCAGCACCAAAGAGGTGCTGGACGCCACCCTGAT
CCACCAGAGCATCACCGGCCTGTACGAGACACGGATCGACCTGTCTCAGCTGGGAGGCGACAAGCGTCCT
GCTGCTACTAAGAAAGCTGGTCAAGCTAAGAAAAAGAAAGCTAGCGGCAGCGGCGCCACCAACTTCAGCC
TGCTGAAGCAGGCCGGCGACGTGGAGGAGAACCCCGGCCCCATGGCCAAGCCTTTGTCTCAAGAAGAATC
CACCCTCATTGAAAGAGCAACGGCTACAATCAACAGCATCCCCATCTCTGAAGACTACAGCGTCGCCAGC
GCAGCTCTCTCTAGCGACGGCCGCATCTTCACTGGTGTCAATGTATATCATTTTACTGGGGGACCTTGTG
CAGAACTCGTGGTGCTGGGCACTGCTGCTGCTGCGGCAGCTGGCAACCTGACTTGTATCGTCGCGATCGG
AAATGAGAACAGGGGCATCTTGAGCCCCTGCGGACGGTGCCGACAGGTGCTTCTCGATCTGCATCCTGGG
ATCAAAGCCATAGTGAAGGACAGTGATGGACAGCCGACGGCAGTTGGGATTCGTGAATTGCTGCCCTCTG
GTTATGTGTGGGAGGGCTAAACGCGTTAAGTCGACAATCAACCTCTGGATTACAAAATTTGTGAAAGATT
GACTGGTATTCTTAACTATGTTGCTCCTTTTACGCTATGTGGATACGCTGCTTTAATGCCTTTGTATCAT
GCTATTGCTTCCCGTATGGCTTTCATTTTCTCCTCCTTGTATAAATCCTGGTTGCTGTCTCTTTATGAGG
AGTTGTGGCCCGTTGTCAGGCAACGTGGCGTGGTGTGCACTGTGTTTGCTGACGCAACCCCCACTGGTTG
GGGCATTGCCACCACCTGTCAGCTCCTTTCCGGGACTTTCGCTTTCCCCCTCCCTATTGCCACGGCGGAA
CTCATCGCCGCCTGCCTTGCCCGCTGCTGGACAGGGGCTCGGCTGTTGGGCACTGACAATTCCGTGGTGT
TGTCGGGGAAATCATCGTCCTTTCCTTGGCTGCTCGCCTGTGTTGCCACCTGGATTCTGCGCGGGACGTC
CTTCTGCTACGTCCCTTCGGCCCTCAATCCAGCGGACCTTCCTTCCCGCGGCCTGCTGCCGGCTCTGCGG
CCTCTTCCGCGTCTTCGCCTTCGCCCTCAGACGAGTCGGATCTCCCTTTGGGCCGCCTCCCCGCGTCGAC
TTTAAGACCAATGACTTACAAGGCAGCTGTAGATCTTAGCCACTTTTTAAAAGAAAAGGGGGGACTGGAA
GGGCTAATTCACTCCCAACGAAGACAAGATCTGCTTTTTGCTTGTACTGGGTCTCTCTGGTTAGACCAGA
TCTGAGCCTGGGAGCTCTCTGGCTAACTAGGGAACCCACTGCTTAAGCCTCAATAAAGCTTGCCTTGAGT
GCTTCAAGTAGTGTGTGCCCGTCTGTTGTGTGACTCTGGTAACTAGAGATCCCTCAGACCCTTTTAGTCA
GTGTGGAAAATCTCTAGCAGTACGTATAGTAGTTCATGTCATCTTATTATTCAGTATTTATAACTTGCAA
AGAAATGAATATCAGAGAGTGAGAGGAACTTGTTTATTGCAGCTTATAATGGTTACAAATAAAGCAATAG
CATCACAAATTTCACAAATAAAGCATTTTTTTCACTGCATTCTAGTTGTGGTTTGTCCAAACTCATCAAT
GTATCTTATCATGTCTGGCTCTAGCTATCCCGCCCCTAACTCCGCCCATCCCGCCCCTAACTCCGCCCAG
TTCCGCCCATTCTCCGCCCCATGGCTGACTAATTTTTTTTATTTATGCAGAGGCCGAGGCCGCCTCGGCC
TCTGAGCTATTCCAGAAGTAGTGAGGAGGCTTTTTTGGAGGCCTAGGGACGTACCCAATTCGCCCTATAG
TGAGTCGTATTACGCGCGCTCACTGGCCGTCGTTTTACAACGTCGTGACTGGGAAAACCCTGGCGTTACC
CAACTTAATCGCCTTGCAGCACATCCCCCTTTCGCCAGCTGGCGTAATAGCGAAGAGGCCCGCACCGATC
GCCCTTCCCAACAGTTGCGCAGCCTGAATGGCGAATGGG
[124 nt withheld, positions 8720-8843]
C
[91 nt withheld, positions 8845-8935]
A
[49 nt withheld, positions 8937-8985]
CCTTTGACGTTGGAGTCCACGTTCTTT
[37 nt withheld, positions 9013-9049]
ACCCTATCTCGGTCTATTCTTTTGATTTATAAGGGATTTTGCCGATTTCGGCCTATTGGTTAAAAAATGA
GCTGATTTAACAAAAATTTAACGCGAATTTTAACAAAATATTAACGCTTACAATTTAGGTGGCACTTTTC
GGGGAAATGTGCGCGGAACCCCTATTTGTTTATTTTTCTAAATACATTCAAATATGTATCCGCTCATGAG
ACAATAACCCTGATAAATGCTTCAATAATATTGAAAAAGGAAGAGTATGAGTATTCAACATTTCCGTGTC
GCCCTTATTCCCTTTTTTGCGGCATTTTGCCTTCCTGTTTTTGCTCACCCAGAAACGCTGGTGAAAGTAA
AAGATGCTGAAGATCAGTTGGGTGCACGAGTGGGTTACATCGAACTGGATCTCAACAGCGGTAAGATCCT
TGAGAGTTTTCGCCCCGAAGAACGTTTTCCAATGATGAGCACTTTTAAAGTTCTGCTATGTGGCGCGGTA
TTATCCCGTATTGACGCCGGGCAAGAGCAACTCGGTCGCCGCATACACTATTCTCAGAATGACTTGGTTG
AGTACTCACCAGTCACAGAAAAGCATCTTACGGATGGCATGACAGTAAGAGAATTATGCAGTGCTGCCAT
AACCATGAGTGATAACACTGCGGCCAACTTACTTCTGACAACGATCGGAGGACCGAAGGAGCTAACCGCT
TTTTTGCACAACATGGGGGATCATGTAACTCGCCTTGATCGTTGGGAACCGGAGCTGAATGAAGCCATAC
CAAACGACGAGCGTGACACCACGATGCCTGTAGCAATGGCAACAACGTTGCGCAAACTATTAACTGGCGA
ACTACTTACTCTAGCTTCCCGGCAACAATTAATAGACTGGATGGAGGCGGATAAAGTTGCAGGACCACTT
CTGCGCTCGGCCCTTCCGGCTGGCTGGTTTATTGCTGATAAATCTGGAGCCGGTGAGCGTGGGTCTCGCG
GTATCATTGCAGCACTGGGGCCAGATGGTAAGCCCTCCCGTATCGTAGTTATCTACACGACGGGGAGTCA
GGCAACTATGGATGAACGAAATAGACAGATCGCTGAGATAGGTGCCTCACTGATTAAGCATTGGTAACTG
TCAGACCAAGTTTACTCATATATACTTTAGATTGATTTAAAACTTCATTTTTAATTTAAAAGGATCTAGG
TGAAGATCCTTTTTGATAATCTCATGACCAAAATCCCTTAACGTGAGTTTTCGTTCCACTGAGCGTCAGA
CCCCGTAGAAAAGATCAAAGGATCTTCTTGAGATCCTTTTTTTCTGCGCGTAATCTGCTGCTTGCAAACA
AAAAAACCACCGCTACCAGCGGTGGTTTGTTTGCCGGATCAAGAGCTACCAACTCTTTTTCCGAAGGTAA
CTGGCTTCAGCAGAGCGCAGATACCAAATACTGTTCTTCTAGTGTAGCCGTAGTTAGGCCACCACTTCAA
GAACTCTGTAGCACCGCCTACATACCTCGCTCTGCTAATCCTGTTACCAGTGGCTGCTGCCAGTGGCGAT
AAGTCGTGTCTTACCGGGTTGGACTCAAGACGATAGTTACCGGATAAGGCGCAGCGGTCGGGCTGAACGG
GGGGTTCGTGCACACAGCCCAGCTTGGAGCGAACGACCTACACCGAACTGAGATACCTACAGCGTGAGCT
ATGAGAAAGCGCCACGCTTCCCGAAGGGAGAAAGGCGGACAGGTATCCGGTAAGCGGCAGGGTCGGAACA
GGAGAGCGCACGAGGGAGCTTCCAGGGGGAAACGCCTGGTATCTTTATAGTCCTGTCGGGTTTCGCCACC
TCTGACTTGAGCGTCGATTTTTGTGATGCTCGTCAGGGGGGCGGAGCCTATGGAAAAACGCCAGCAACGC
GGCCTTTTTACGGTTCCTGGCCTTTTGCTGGCCTTTTGCTCACATGTTCTTTCCTGCGTTATCCCCTGAT
TCTGTGGATAACCGTATTACCGCCTTTGAGTGAGCTGATACCGCTCGCCGCAGCCGAACGACCGAGCGCA
GCGAGTCAGTGAGCGAGGAAGCGGAAGAGCGCCCAATACGCAAACCGCCTCTCCCCGCGCGTTGGCCGAT
TCATTAATGCAGCTGGCACGACAGGTTTCCCGACTGGAAAGCGGGCAGTGAGCGCAACGCAATTAATGTG
AGTTAGCTCACTCATTAGGCACCCCAGGCTTTACACTTTATGCTTCCGGCTCGTATGTTGTGTGGAATTG
TGAGCGGATAACAATTTCACACAGGAAACAGCTATGACCATGATTACGCCAAGCGCGCAATTAACCCTCA
CTAAAGGGAACAAAAGCTGGAGCTGCAAGC
